>Addgene plasmid #59750 | pcDNA-RanWT-mRFP1-polyA | depositor full sequence | sequence record 94259 | pcDNA-RanWT-mRFP1-polyA sequence 6948 bps
GACGGATCGGGAGATCTCCCGATCCCCTATGGTCGACTCTCAGTACAATCTGCTCTGATGCCGCATAGTT
AAGCCAGTATCTGCTCCCTGCTTGTGTGTTGGAGGTCGCTGAGTAGTGCGCGAGCAAAATTTAAGCTACA
ACAAGGCAAGGCTTGACCGACAATTGCATGAAGAATCTGCTTAGGGTTAGGCGTTTTGCGCTGCTTCGCG
ATGTACGGGCCAGATATACGCGTTGACATTGATTATTGACTAGTTATTAATAGTAATCAATTACGGGGTC
ATTAGTTCATAGCCCATATATGGAGTTCCGCGTTACATAACTTACGGTAAATGGCCCGCCTGGCTGACCG
CCCAACGACCCCCGCCCATTGACGTCAATAATGACGTATGTTCCCATAGTAACGCCAATAGGGACTTTCC
ATTGACGTCAATGGGTGGACTATTTACGGTAAACTGCCCACTTGGCAGTACATCAAGTGTATCATATGCC
AAGTACGCCCCCTATTGACGTCAATGACGGTAAATGGCCCGCCTGGCATTATGCCCAGTACATGACCTTA
TGGGACTTTCCTACTTGGCAGTACATCTACGTATTAGTCATCGCTATTACCATGGTGATGCGGTTTTGGC
AGTACATCAATGGGCGTGGATAGCGGTTTGACTCACGGGGATTTCCAAGTCTCCACCCCATTGACGTCAA
TGGGAGTTTGTTTTGGCACCAAAATCAACGGGACTTTCCAAAATGTCGTAACAACTCCGCCCCATTGACG
CAAATGGGCGGTAGGCGTGTACGGTGGGAGGTCTATATAAGCAGAGCTCTCTGGCTAACTAGAGAACCCA
CTGCTTACTGGCTTATCGAAATTAATACGACTCACTATAGGGAGACCCAAGCTGGCTAGTTAAGCTTATG
GCCGCCCAGGGAGAGCCGCAG
[624 nt withheld, positions 932-1555]
GATCCAATGGCCTCCTCCGAGGACGTCATCAAGGAGTTCATGCGCTTCAAGGTGCGCATGGAGGGCTCCG
TGAACGGCCACGAGTTCGAGATCGAGGGCGAGGGCGAGGGCCGCCCCTACGAGGGCACCCAGACCGCCAA
GCTGAAGGTGACCAAGGGCGGCCCCCTGCCCTTCGCCTGGGACATCCTGTCCCCTCAGTTCCAGTACGGC
TCCAAGGCCTACGTGAAGCACCCCGCCGACATCCCCGACTACTTGAAGCTGTCCTTCCCCGAGGGCTTCA
AGTGGGAGCGCGTGATGAACTTCGAGGACGGCGGCGTGGTGACCGTGACCCAGGACTCCTCCCTGCAGGA
CGGCGAGTTCATCTACAAGGTGAAGCTGCGCGGCACCAACTTCCCCTCCGACGGCCCCGTAATGCAGAAG
AAGACCATGGGCTGGGAGGCCTCCACCGAGCGGATGTACCCCGAGGACGGCGCCCTGAAGGGCGAGATCA
AGATGAGGCTGAAGCTGAAGGACGGCGGCCACTACGACGCCGAGGTCAAGACCACCTACATGGCCAAGAA
GCCCGTGCAGCTGCCCGGCGCCTACAAGACCGACATCAAGCTGGACATCACCTCCCACAACGAGGACTAC
ACCATCGTGGAACAGTACGAGCGCGCCGAGGGCCGCCACTCCACCGGCGCCTAAGCGGCCGCTCGACTAT
GGGCACCAAAGAACCTGTAAACGTTATCTTTTTAAATTGAATGTGCACAAATAAAAGTTTGGAAAAGAAA
AAAAAAAAAAAAAAAAAAAAAAAAAAAAAAAAAAAAAAAAAAAAAAAAAAAAAAAAAAAAAAAAAAAAAA
AAAAAAAAAATACGCATCATACGCTGTGGCGTACCTCGAGTCTAGAGGGCCCTTCGAACAAAAACTCATC
TCAGAAGAGGATCTGAATATGCATACCGGTCATCATCACCATCACCATTGAGTTTAAACCCGCTGATCAG
CCTCGACTGTGCCTTCTAGTTGCCAGCCATCTGTTGTTTGCCCCTCCCCCGTGCCTTCCTTGACCCTGGA
AGGTGCCACTCCCACTGTCCTTTCCTAATAAAATGAGGAAATTGCATCGCATTGTCTGAGTAGGTGTCAT
TCTATTCTGGGGGGTGGGGTGGGGCAGGACAGCAAGGGGGAGGATTGGGAAGACAATAGCAGGCATGCTG
GGGATGCGGTGGGCTCTATGGCTTCTGAGGCGGAAAGAACCAGCTGGGGCTCTAGGGGGTATCCCC
[124 nt withheld, positions 2812-2935]
C
[32 nt withheld, positions 2937-2968]
CA
[57 nt withheld, positions 2971-3027]
A
[49 nt withheld, positions 3029-3077]
CCTTTGACGTTGGAGTCCACGTTCTTT
[37 nt withheld, positions 3105-3141]
ACCCTATCTCGGTCTATTCTTTTGATTTATAAGGGATTTTGGGGATTTCGGCCTATTGGTTAAAAAATGA
GCTGATTTAACAAAAATTTAACGCGAATTAATTCTGTGGAATGTGTGTCAGTTAGGGTGTGGAAAGTCCC
CAGGCTCCCCAGGCAGGCAGAAGTATGCAAAGCATGCATCTCAATTAGTCAGCAACCAGGTGTGGAAAGT
CCCCAGGCTCCCCAGCAGGCAGAAGTATGCAAAGCATGCATCTCAATTAGTCAGCAACCATAGTCCCGCC
CCTAACTCCGCCCATCCCGCCCCTAACTCCGCCCAGTTCCGCCCATTCTCCGCCCCATGGCTGACTAATT
TTTTTTATTTATGCAGAGGCCGAGGCCGCCTCTGCCTCTGAGCTATTCCAGAAGTAGTGAGGAGGCTTTT
TTGGAGGCCTAGGCTTTTGCAAAAAGCTCCCGGGAGCTTGTATATCCATTTTCGGATCTGATCAAGAGAC
AGGATGAGGATCGTTTCGCATGATTGAACAAGATGGATTGCACGCAGGTTCTCCGGCCGCTTGGGTGGAG
AGGCTATTCGGCTATGACTGGGCACAACAGACAATCGGCTGCTCTGATGCCGCCGTGTTCCGGCTGTCAG
CGCAGGGGCGCCCGGTTCTTTTTGTCAAGACCGACCTGTCCGGTGCCCTGAATGAACTGCAGGACGAGGC
AGCGCGGCTATCGTGGCTGGCCACGACGGGCGTTCCTTGCGCAGCTGTGCTCGACGTTGTCACTGAAGCG
GGAAGGGACTGGCTGCTATTGGGCGAAGTGCCGGGGCAGGATCTCCTGTCATCTCACCTTGCTCCTGCCG
AGAAAGTATCCATCATGGCTGATGCAATGCGGCGGCTGCATACGCTTGATCCGGCTACCTGCCCATTCGA
CCACCAAGCGAAACATCGCATCGAGCGAGCACGTACTCGGATGGAAGCCGGTCTTGTCGATCAGGATGAT
CTGGACGAAGAGCATCAGGGGCTCGCGCCAGCCGAACTGTTCGCCAGGCTCAAGGCGCGCATGCCCGACG
GCGAGGATCTCGTCGTGACCCATGGCGATGCCTGCTTGCCGAATATCATGGTGGAAAATGGCCGCTTTTC
TGGATTCATCGACTGTGGCCGGCTGGGTGTGGCGGACCGCTATCAGGACATAGCGTTGGCTACCCGTGAT
ATTGCTGAAGAGCTTGGCGGCGAATGGGCTGACCGCTTCCTCGTGCTTTACGGTATCGCCGCTCCCGATT
CGCAGCGCATCGCCTTCTATCGCCTTCTTGACGAGTTCTTCTGAGCGGGACTCTGGGGTTCGCGAAATGA
CCGACCAAGCGACGCCCAACCTGCCATCACGAGATTTCGATTCCACCGCCGCCTTCTATGAAAGGTTGGG
CTTCGGAATCGTTTTCCGGGACGCCGGCTGGATGATCCTCCAGCGCGGGGATCTCATGCTGGAGTTCTTC
GCCCACCCCAACTTGTTTATTGCAGCTTATAATGGTTACAAATAAAGCAATAGCATCACAAATTTCACAA
ATAAAGCATTTTTTTCACTGCATTCTAGTTGTGGTTTGTCCAAACTCATCAATGTATCTTATCATGTCTG
TATACCGTCGACCTCTAGCTAGAGCTTGGCGTAATCATGGTCATAGCTGTTTCCTGTGTGAAATTGTTAT
CCGCTCACAATTCCACACAACATACGAGCCGGAAGCATAAAGTGTAAAGCCTGGGGTGCCTAATGAGTGA
GCTAACTCACATTAATTGCGTTGCGCTCACTGCCCGCTTTCCAGTCGGGAAACCTGTCGTGCCAGCTGCA
TTAATGAATCGGCCAACGCGCGGGGAGAGGCGGTTTGCGTATTGGGCGCTCTTCCGCTTCCTCGCTCACT
GACTCGCTGCGCTCGGTCGTTCGGCTGCGGCGAGCGGTATCAGCTCACTCAAAGGCGGTAATACGGTTAT
CCACAGAATCAGGGGATAACGCAGGAAAGAACATGTGAGCAAAAGGCCAGCAAAAGGCCAGGAACCGTAA
AAAGGCCGCGTTGCTGGCGTTTTTCCATAGGCTCCGCCCCCCTGACGAGCATCACAAAAATCGACGCTCA
AGTCAGAGGTGGCGAAACCCGACAGGACTATAAAGATACCAGGCGTTTCCCCCTGGAAGCTCCCTCGTGC
GCTCTCCTGTTCCGACCCTGCCGCTTACCGGATACCTGTCCGCCTTTCTCCCTTCGGGAAGCGTGGCGCT
TTCTCAATGCTCACGCTGTAGGTATCTCAGTTCGGTGTAGGTCGTTCGCTCCAAGCTGGGCTGTGTGCAC
GAACCCCCCGTTCAGCCCGACCGCTGCGCCTTATCCGGTAACTATCGTCTTGAGTCCAACCCGGTAAGAC
ACGACTTATCGCCACTGGCAGCAGCCACTGGTAACAGGATTAGCAGAGCGAGGTATGTAGGCGGTGCTAC
AGAGTTCTTGAAGTGGTGGCCTAACTACGGCTACACTAGAAGGACAGTATTTGGTATCTGCGCTCTGCTG
AAGCCAGTTACCTTCGGAAAAAGAGTTGGTAGCTCTTGATCCGGCAAACAAACCACCGCTGGTAGCGGTG
GTTTTTTTGTTTGCAAGCAGCAGATTACGCGCAGAAAAAAAGGATCTCAAGAAGATCCTTTGATCTTTTC
TACGGGGTCTGACGCTCAGTGGAACGAAAACTCACGTTAAGGGATTTTGGTCATGAGATTATCAAAAAGG
ATCTTCACCTAGATCCTTTTAAATTAAAAATGAAGTTTTAAATCAATCTAAAGTATATATGAGTAAACTT
GGTCTGACAGTTACCAATGCTTAATCAGTGAGGCACCTATCTCAGCGATCTGTCTATTTCGTTCATCCAT
AGTTGCCTGACTCCCCGTCGTGTAGATAACTACGATACGGGAGGGCTTACCATCTGGCCCCAGTGCTGCA
ATGATACCGCGAGACCCACGCTCACCGGCTCCAGATTTATCAGCAATAAACCAGCCAGCCGGAAGGGCCG
AGCGCAGAAGTGGTCCTGCAACTTTATCCGCCTCCATCCAGTCTATTAATTGTTGCCGGGAAGCTAGAGT
AAGTAGTTCGCCAGTTAATAGTTTGCGCAACGTTGTTGCCATTGCTACAGGCATCGTGGTGTCACGCTCG
TCGTTTGGTATGGCTTCATTCAGCTCCGGTTCCCAACGATCAAGGCGAGTTACATGATCCCCCATGTTGT
GCAAAAAAGCGGTTAGCTCCTTCGGTCCTCCGATCGTTGTCAGAAGTAAGTTGGCCGCAGTGTTATCACT
CATGGTTATGGCAGCACTGCATAATTCTCTTACTGTCATGCCATCCGTAAGATGCTTTTCTGTGACTGGT
GAGTACTCAACCAAGTCATTCTGAGAATAGTGTATGCGGCGACCGAGTTGCTCTTGCCCGGCGTCAATAC
GGGATAATACCGCGCCACATAGCAGAACTTTAAAAGTGCTCATCATTGGAAAACGTTCTTCGGGGCGAAA
ACTCTCAAGGATCTTACCGCTGTTGAGATCCAGTTCGATGTAACCCACTCGTGCACCCAACTGATCTTCA
GCATCTTTTACTTTCACCAGCGTTTCTGGGTGAGCAAAAACAGGAAGGCAAAATGCCGCAAAAAAGGGAA
TAAGGGCGACACGGAAATGTTGAATACTCATACTCTTCCTTTTTCAATATTATTGAAGCATTTATCAGGG
TTATTGTCTCATGAGCGGATACATATTTGAATGTATTTAGAAAAATAAACAAATAGGGGTTCCGCGCACA
TTTCCCCGAAAAGTGCCACCTGACGTC
Features (pLannotate 1.2.2; 22 found; start..end, strand, type, name):
     36..80      -  misc_feature   bom (fragment): basis of mobility region from pBR322
    235..614     +  enhancer       CMV enhancer: human cytomegalovirus immediate early enhancer
    615..818     +  promoter       CMV promoter: human cytomegalovirus (CMV) immediate early promoter
    814..847     +  LTR            5' LTR (truncated) (fragment): truncated 5' long terminal repeat (LTR) from HIV-1
    863..881     +  promoter       T7 promoter: promoter for bacteriophage T7 RNA polymerase
    908..1555    +  CDS            RAN (sequence partly withheld): RAN_CANLF - Experimental evidence at protein level: Swiss-Prot protein existence level 1. GTPase involved in nucleocytoplasmic transport, participating both to the import and the export from the nucleus of proteins and RNAs. Switches between a cytoplasmic GDP- and a nuclear GTP-bound state by nucleotide exchange and GTP hydrolysis. Nuclear import receptors such as importin beta bind their substrates only in the absence of GTP- bound RAN and release them upon direct interaction with GTP-bound RAN, while export receptors behave in the opposite way. Thereby, RAN controls cargo loading and release
   1562..2239    +  CDS            mRFP1: monomeric derivative of DsRed (Campbell et al., 2002) mammalian codon-optimized
   2307..2328    +  promoter       TEF1 promoter (fragment): S. cerevisiae TEF1; promoter for EF-1α
   2542..2766    +  polyA_signal   bGH poly(A) signal: bovine growth hormone polyadenylation signal
   2770..2791    +  promoter       SV40 promoter (fragment): SV40 enhancer and early promoter
   2812..3240    +  rep_origin     f1 ori (sequence partly withheld): f1 bacteriophage origin of replication; arrow indicates direction of (+) strand synthesis
   3254..3584    +  promoter       SV40 promoter: SV40 enhancer and early promoter
   3651..4442    +  CDS            neo: KKA2_KLEPN - Also known as kan, nptII. Experimental evidence at protein level: Swiss-Prot protein existence level 1. Resistance to kanamycin, neomycin, paromomycin, ribostamycin, butirosin and gentamicin B. From Klebsiella pneumoniae.
   4468..4626    +  CDS            ble (fragment): BLE_KLEPN - Experimental evidence at protein level: Swiss-Prot protein existence level 1. Binding protein with a strong affinity to the bleomycin family of antibiotics. Binds to CL990; an antimitotic-antibiotic compound. From Klebsiella pneumoniae.
   4621..4742    +  polyA_signal   SV40 poly(A) signal: SV40 polyadenylation signal
   4815..4831    -  protein_bind   lac operator: The lac repressor binds to the lac operator to inhibit transcription in E. coli. This inhibition can be relieved by adding lactose or isopropyl-β-D-thiogalactopyranoside (IPTG). lac repressor encoded by lacI
   4839..4869    -  promoter       lac promoter: promoter for the E. coli lac operon
   4884..4905    -  protein_bind   CAP binding site: CAP binding activates transcription in the presence of cAMP. E. coli catabolite activator protein
   4918..5010    -  CDS            lacI (fragment): lac repressor; lacI; The lac repressor binds to the lac operator to inhibit transcription in E. coli. This inhibition can be relieved by adding lactose or isopropyl-β-D-thiogalactopyranoside (IPTG).
   5193..5781    -  rep_origin     ori: high-copy-number ColE1/pMB1/pBR322/pUC origin of replication
   5952..6812    -  CDS            AmpR: β-lactamase; bla; confers resistance to ampicillin, carbenicillin, and related antibiotics
   6813..6917    -  promoter       AmpR promoter: bla
