[The description below was written by a language model from this plasmid's Addgene catalogue record and pLannotate feature annotations shown in this document.]
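Description:
pcDNA-RanWT-mRFP1-polyA is a mammalian expression plasmid of about 6.9 kb built on a pcDNA3.1-polyA backbone. It is propagated in E. coli as a high-copy plasmid through its ColE1/pUC-type origin and selected with ampicillin via the AmpR (β-lactamase) gene and its native promoter. The backbone also carries an f1 phage origin and an SV40 early promoter–driven neomycin phosphotransferase cassette terminated by an SV40 poly(A) signal, which in pcDNA3.1-type vectors allows G418 selection of stably transfected mammalian cells. Several short annotated fragments (bom, HIV-1 LTR, TEF1 promoter, ble, lacI and lac promoter/operator remnants) appear to be backbone residue or partial sequence matches rather than functional parts of the design.

The payload is wild-type mouse Ran, the small GTPase that drives nucleocytoplasmic transport by cycling between a cytoplasmic GDP-bound and a nuclear GTP-bound state. It is immediately followed by the monomeric red fluorescent protein mRFP1, giving a C-terminally tagged Ran-mRFP1 fusion. The automated annotation matched the Ran coding sequence to a canine reference entry, which is consistent with the high conservation of this protein, while the catalogue lists the insert as mouse. The CMV immediate-early enhancer and promoter drive expression in transfected mammalian cells, with the bGH polyadenylation signal downstream. A T7 promoter lies between the CMV promoter and the coding sequence, so the same plasmid can serve as a template for in vitro transcription. The backbone name implies an encoded poly(A) stretch after the insert, although the feature table does not annotate one. The stated uses are live visualisation of Ran in mammalian cells and production of mRNA for injection into oocytes.
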