Addgene plasmid #59750: pcDNA-RanWT-mRFP1-polyA
Purpose: Express wild-type form of Ran-mRFP1 in mammalian cells (CMV promoter). Also suitable for in vitro transcription (T7 promoter) for injecting mRNA into oocytes.
Depositing lab: Yi Zhang. Depositing organization: Boston Children's Hospital. Publication: Nucleosome assembly is required for nuclear pore complex assembly in mouse zygotes. Inoue A, Zhang Y. Nat Struct Mol Biol. 2014 Jul;21(7):609-16. doi: 10.1038/nsmb.2839. Epub 2014 Jun 8. PubMed 24908396.
Backbone
  Vector backbone: pcDNA3.1-polyA
  Vector type: Mammalian Expression
Growth in bacteria
  Bacterial resistance: Ampicillin, 100 μg/mL
  Growth temperature: 37°C
  Growth strain: XL10 Gold
  Copy number: High Copy
Gene/Insert
  Gene/Insert name: Ran-mRFP1
  Species: M. musculus (mouse)
  Promoter: CMV and T7
  Cloning method: Ligation Independent Cloning
  Sequencing primers: 5′ CACTGCTTACTGGCTTATCG; 3′ CCAAACTTTTATTTGTGCACAT
Terms and licenses: Academic/Nonprofit Terms; Industry Terms: Not Available to Industry
How to cite: pcDNA-RanWT-mRFP1-polyA was a gift from Yi Zhang (Addgene plasmid # 59750 ; http://n2t.net/addgene:59750 ; RRID:Addgene_59750)
