>Addgene plasmid #59750 | pcDNA-RanWT-mRFP1-polyA | addgene partial sequence | sequence record 96477 | CMV-F 5'-CGCAAATGGGCGGTAGGCGTG-3'
ACTAGAGAACCCACTGCTTACTGGCTTATCGAAATTAATACGACTCACTATAGGGAGACCCAAGCTGGCT
AGTTAAGCTTATGGCCGCCCAGGGAGAGCCGCAG
[624 nt withheld, positions 105-728]
GATCCAATGGCCTCCTCCGAGGACGTCATCAAGGAGTTCATGCGCTTCAAGGTGCGCATGGAGGGCTCCG
TGAACGGCCACGAGTTCGAGATCGAGGGCG
