>Addgene plasmid #59750 | pcDNA-RanWT-mRFP1-polyA | addgene partial sequence | sequence record 96584 | mRFP1-R 5'-GGAGCCGTACTGGAACTGAG-3'
GCCCTTGGTCACCTTCAGCTTGGCGGTCTGGGTGCCCTCGTAGGGGCGGCCCTCGCCCTCGCCCTCGATC
TCGAACTCGTGGCCGTTCACGGAGCCCTCCATGCGCACCTTGAAGCGCATGAACTCCTTGATGACGTCCT
CGGAGGAGGCCATTGGATC
[573 nt withheld, positions 160-732]
